>Addgene plasmid #68616 | pMpGWB225 | depositor full sequence | sequence record 122050 | pMpGWB225 sequence 13803 bps
TTTCACGCCCTTTTAAATATCCGATTATTCTAATAAACGCTCTTTTCTCTTAGGTTTACCCGCCAATATA
TCCTGTCAAACACTGATAGTTTAAACTGAAGGCGGGAAACGACAATCTGATCCAAGCTCAAGCTGCTCTA
GCATTCGCCATTCAGGCTGCGCAACTGTTGGGAAGGGCGATCGGTGCGGGCCTCTTCGCTATTACGCCAG
CTGGCGAAAGGGGGATGTGCTGCAAGGCGATTAAGTTGGGTAACGCCAGGGTTTTCCCAGTCACGACGTT
GTAAAACGACGGCCAGTGCCAAGCTTGCATGCCTGCAGGTCCCCAGATTAGCCTTTTCAATTTCAGAAAG
AATGCTAACCCACAGATGGTTAGAGAGGCTTACGCAGCAGGTCTCATCAAGACGATCTACCCGAGCAATA
ATCTCCAGGAAATCAAATACCTTCCCAAGAAGGTTAAAGATGCAGTCAAAAGATTCAGGACTAACTGCAT
CAAGAACACAGAGAAAGATATATTTCTCAAGATCAGAAGTACTATTCCAGTATGGACGATTCAAGGCTTG
CTTCACAAACCAAGGCAAGTAATAGAGATTGGAGTCTCTAAAAAGGTAGTTCCCACTGAATCAAAGGCCA
TGGAGTCAAAGATTCAAATAGAGGACCTAACAGAACTCGCCGTAAAGACTGGCGAACAGTTCATACAGAG
TCTCTTACGACTCAATGACAAGAAGAAAATCTTCGTCAACATGGTGGAGCACGACACACTTGTCTACTCC
AAAAATATCAAAGATACAGTCTCAGAAGACCAAAGGGCAATTGAGACTTTTCAACAAAGGGTAATATCCG
GAAACCTCCTCGGATTCCATTGCCCAGCTATCTGTCACTTTATTGTGAAGATAGTGGAAAAGGAAGGTGG
CTCCTACAAATGCCATCATTGCGATAAAGGAAAGGCCATCGTTGAAGATGCCTCTGCCGACAGTGGTCCC
AAAGATGGACCCCCACCCACGAGGAGCATCGTGGAAAAAGAAGACGTTCCAACCACGTCTTCAAAGCAAG
TGGATTGATGTGATATCTCCACTGACGTAAGGGATGACGCACAATCCCACTATCCTTCGCAAGACCCTTC
CTCTATATAAGGAAGTTCATTTCATTTGGAGAGAACACGGGGGACTCTAGAGTTATCAACAAGTTTGTAC
AAAAAAGCTGAACGAGAAACGTAAAATGATATAAATATCAATATATTAAATTAGATTTTGCATAAAAAAC
AGACTACATAATACTGTAAAACACAACATATCCAGTCACTATGGCGGCCCCTCGAGGGGCCGCATTAGGC
ACCCCAGGCTTTACACTTTATGCTTCCGGCTCGTATAATGTGTGGATTTTGAGTTAGGATCCGTCGAGAT
TTTCAGGAGCTAAGGAAGCTAAAATGGAGAAAAAAATCACTGGATATACCACCGTTGATATATCCCAATG
GCATCGTAAAGAACATTTTGAGGCATTTCAGTCAGTTGCTCAATGTACCTATAACCAGACCGTTCAGCTG
GATATTACGGCCTTTTTAAAGACCGTAAAGAAAAATAAGCACAAGTTTTATCCGGCCTTTATTCACATTC
TTGCCCGCCTGATGAATGCTCATCCGGAATTCCGTATGGCAATGAAAGACGGTGAGCTGGTGATATGGGA
TAGTGTTCACCCTTGTTACACCGTTTTCCATGAGCAAACTGAAACGTTTTCATCGCTCTGGAGTGAATAC
CACGACGATTTCCGGCAGTTTCTACACATATATTCGCAAGATGTGGCGTGTTACGGTGAAAACCTGGCCT
ATTTCCCTAAAGGGTTTATTGAGAATATGTTTTTCGTCTCAGCCAATCCCTGGGTGAGTTTCACCAGTTT
TGATTTAAACGTGGCCAATATGGACAACTTCTTCGCCCCCGTTTTCACCATGGGCAAATATTATACGCAA
GGCGACAAGGTGCTGATGCCGCTGGCGATTCAGGTTCATCATGCCGTTTGTGATGGCTTCCATGTCGGCA
GAATGCTTAATGAATTACAACAGTACTGCGATGAGTGGCAGGGCGGGGCGTAAAGATCTGGATCCGGCTT
ACTAAAAGCCAGATAACAGTATGCGTATTTGCGCGCTGATTTTTGCGGTATAAGAATATATACTGATATG
TATACCCGAAGTATGTCAAAAAGAGGTATGCTATGAAGCAGCGTATTACAGTGACAGTTGACAGCGACAG
CTATCAGTTGCTCAAGGCATATATGATGTCAATATCTCCGGTCTGGTAAGCACAACCATGCAGAATGAAG
CCCGTCGTCTGCGTGCCGAACGCTGGAAAGCGGAAAATCAGGAAGGGATGGCTGAGGTCGCCCGGTTTAT
TGAAATGAACGGCTCTTTTGCTGACGAGAACAGGGGCTGGTGAAATGCAGTTTAAGGTTTACACCTATAA
AAGAGAGAGCCGTTATCGTCTGTTTGTGGATGTACAGAGTGATATTATTGACACGCCCGGGCGACGGATG
GTGATCCCCCTGGCCAGTGCACGTCTGCTGTCAGATAAAGTCCCCCGTGAACTTTACCCGGTGGTGCATA
TCGGGGATGAAAGCTGGCGCATGATGACCACCGATATGGCCAGTGTGCCGGTCTCCGTTATCGGGGAAGA
AGTGGCTGATCTCAGCCACCGCGAAAATGACATCAAAAACGCCATTAACCTGATGTTCTGGGGAATATAA
ATGTCAGGCTCCCTTATACACAGCCAGTCTGCAGGTCGACCATAGTGACTGGATATGTTGTGTTTTACAG
TATTATGTAGTCTGTTTTTTATGCAAAATCTAATTTAATATATTGATATTTATATCATTTTACGTTTCTC
GTTCAGCTTTCTTGTACAAAGTGGTTGATAACAGCGCTGGAGGCTCCGGTGGGAGCATGGTGAGCAAGGG
CGAGGAGCTGTTCACCGGGGTGGTGCCCATCCTGGTCGAGCTGGACGGCGACGTAAACGGCCACAAGTTC
AGCGTGTCCGGCGAGGGCGAGGGCGATGCCACCTACGGCAAGCTGACCCTGAAGTTCATCTGCACCACCG
GCAAGCTGCCCGTGCCCTGGCCCACCCTCGTGACCACCTTCGGCTACGGCCTGATGTGCTTCGCCCGCTA
CCCCGACCACATGAAGCAGCACGACTTCTTCAAGTCCGCCATGCCCGAAGGCTACGTCCAGGAGCGCACC
ATCTTCTTCAAGGACGACGGCAACTACAAGACCCGCGCCGAGGTGAAGTTCGAGGGCGACACCCTGGTGA
ACCGCATCGAGCTGAAGGGCATCGACTTCAAGGAGGACGGCAACATCCTGGGGCACAAGCTGGAGTACAA
CTACAACAGCCACAACGTCTATATCATGGCCGACAAGCAGAAGAACGGCATCAAGGTGAACTTCAAGATC
CGCCACAACATCGAGGACGGCAGCGTGCAGCTCGCCGACCACTACCAGCAGAACACCCCCATCGGCGACG
GCCCCGTGCTGCTGCCCGACAACCACTACCTGAGCTACCAGTCCGCCCTGAGCAAAGACCCCAACGAGAA
GCGCGATCACATGGTCCTGCTGGAGTTCGTGACCGCCGCCGGGATCACTCTCGGCATGGACGAGCTGTAC
AAGGCTGGAGGCTCCGGTGGGAGCATGGTGAGCAAGGGCGAGGAGCTGTTCACCGGGGTGGTGCCCATCC
TGGTCGAGCTGGACGGCGACGTAAACGGCCACAAGTTCAGCGTGTCCGGCGAGGGCGAGGGCGATGCCAC
CTACGGCAAGCTGACCCTGAAGTTCATCTGCACCACCGGCAAGCTGCCCGTGCCCTGGCCCACCCTCGTG
ACCACCTTCGGCTACGGCCTGATGTGCTTCGCCCGCTACCCCGACCACATGAAGCAGCACGACTTCTTCA
AGTCCGCCATGCCCGAAGGCTACGTCCAGGAGCGCACCATCTTCTTCAAGGACGACGGCAACTACAAGAC
CCGCGCCGAGGTGAAGTTCGAGGGCGACACCCTGGTGAACCGCATCGAGCTGAAGGGCATCGACTTCAAG
GAGGACGGCAACATCCTGGGGCACAAGCTGGAGTACAACTACAACAGCCACAACGTCTATATCATGGCCG
ACAAGCAGAAGAACGGCATCAAGGTGAACTTCAAGATCCGCCACAACATCGAGGACGGCAGCGTGCAGCT
CGCCGACCACTACCAGCAGAACACCCCCATCGGCGACGGCCCCGTGCTGCTGCCCGACAACCACTACCTG
AGCTACCAGTCCGCCCTGAGCAAAGACCCCAACGAGAAGCGCGATCACATGGTCCTGCTGGAGTTCGTGA
CCGCCGCCGGGATCACTCTCGGCATGGACGAGCTGTACAAGGCTGGAGGCTCCGGTGGGAGCATGGTGAG
CAAGGGCGAGGAGCTGTTCACCGGGGTGGTGCCCATCCTGGTCGAGCTGGACGGCGACGTAAACGGCCAC
AAGTTCAGCGTGTCCGGCGAGGGCGAGGGCGATGCCACCTACGGCAAGCTGACCCTGAAGTTCATCTGCA
CCACCGGCAAGCTGCCCGTGCCCTGGCCCACCCTCGTGACCACCTTCGGCTACGGCCTGATGTGCTTCGC
CCGCTACCCCGACCACATGAAGCAGCACGACTTCTTCAAGTCCGCCATGCCCGAAGGCTACGTCCAGGAG
CGCACCATCTTCTTCAAGGACGACGGCAACTACAAGACCCGCGCCGAGGTGAAGTTCGAGGGCGACACCC
TGGTGAACCGCATCGAGCTGAAGGGCATCGACTTCAAGGAGGACGGCAACATCCTGGGGCACAAGCTGGA
GTACAACTACAACAGCCACAACGTCTATATCATGGCCGACAAGCAGAAGAACGGCATCAAGGTGAACTTC
AAGATCCGCCACAACATCGAGGACGGCAGCGTGCAGCTCGCCGACCACTACCAGCAGAACACCCCCATCG
GCGACGGCCCCGTGCTGCTGCCCGACAACCACTACCTGAGCTACCAGTCCGCCCTGAGCAAAGACCCCAA
CGAGAAGCGCGATCACATGGTCCTGCTGGAGTTCGTGACCGCCGCCGGGATCACTCTCGGCATGGACGAG
CTGTACAAGTAAGCTTAGAGCTCGAATTTCCCCGATCGTTCAAACATTTGGCAATAAAGTTTCTTAAGAT
TGAATCCTGTTGCCGGTCTTGCGATGATTATCATATAATTTCTGTTGAATTACGTTAAGCATGTAATAAT
TAACATGTAATGCATGACGTTATTTATGAGATGGGTTTTTATGATTAGAGTCCCGCAATTATACATTTAA
TACGCGATAGAAAACAAAATATAGCGCGCAAACTAGGATAAATTATCGCGCGCGGTGTCATCTATGTTAC
TAGATCGGGAATTGGTTCCGGAACCAATTCGTAATCATGGTCATAGCTGTTTCCTGTGTGAAATTGTTAT
CCGCTCACAATTCCACACAACATACGAGCCGGAAGCATAAAGTGTAAAGCCTGGGGTGCCTAATGAGTGA
GCTAACTCACATTAGGCTGAATTAGGCGCGCCTATTTCTGAATTCAACACATTGCGGACGTTTTTAATGT
ACTGAATTAACGCCGAATTAATTCGGGGGATCTGGATTTTAGTACTGGATTTTGGTTTTAGGAATTAGAT
TTTATTGATAGAAGTATTTTACAAATACAAATACATACTAAGGGTTTCTTATATGCTCAACACATGAGCG
AAACCCTATAGGAACCCTAATTCCCTTATCTGGGAACTACTCACACATTATTATGGAGAAACTCGAGCTT
GTCGATCGACTCTAGGCCGGGAAGCCGATCTCGGCTTGAACGAATTGTTAGGTGGCGGTACTTGGGTCGA
TATCAAAGTGCATCACTTCTTCCCGTATGCCCAACTTTGTATAGAGAGCCACTGCGGGATCGTCACCGTA
ATCTGCTTGCACGTAGATCACATAAGCACCAAGCGCGTTGGCCTCATGCTTGAGGAGATTGATGAGCGCG
GTGGCAATGCCCTGCCTCCGGTGCTCGCCGGAGACTGCGAGATCATAGATATAGATCTCACTACGCGGCT
GCTCAAACTTGGGCAGAACGTAAGCCGCGAGAGCGCCAACAACCGCTTCTTGGTCGAAGGCAGCAAGCGC
GATGAATGTCTTACTACGGAGCAAGTTCCCGAGGTAATCGGAGTCCGGCTGATGTTGGGAGTAGGTGGCT
ACGTCTCCGAACTCACGACCGAAAAGATCAAGAGCAGCCCGCATGGATTTGACTTGGTCAGGGCCGAGCC
TACATGTGCGAATGATGCCCATACTTGAGCCACCTAACTTTGTTTTAGGGCGACTGCCCTGCTGCGTAAC
ATCGTTGCTGCTGCGTACCATGGTCGATCGACAGATCTGCGAAAGCTCGAGAGAGATAGATTTGTAGAGA
GAGACTGGTGATTTCAGCGTGTCCTCTCCAAATGAAATGAACTTCCTTATATAGAGGAAGGGTCTTGCGA
AGGATAGTGGGATTGTGCGTCATCCCTTACGTCAGTGGAGATATCACATCAATCCACTTGCTTTGAAGAC
GTGGTTGGAACGTCTTCTTTTTCCACGATGCTCCTCGTGGGTGGGGGTCCATCTTTGGGACCACTGTCGG
CAGAGGCATCTTGAACGATAGCCTTTCCTTTATCGCAATGATGGCATTTGTAGGTGCCACCTTCCTTTTC
TACTGTCCTTTTGATGAAGTGACAGATAGCTGGGCAATGGAATCCGAGGAGGTTTCCCGATATTACCCTT
TGTTGAAAAGTCTCAATAGCCCTTTGGTCTTCTGAGACTGTATCTTTGATATTCTTGGAGTAGACGAGAG
TGTCGTGCTCCACCATGTTCACATCAATCCACTTGCTTTGAAGACGTGGTTGGAACGTCTTCTTTTTCCA
CGATGCTCCTCGTGGGTGGGGGTCCATCTTTGGGACCACTGTCGGCAGAGGCATCTTGAACGATAGCCTT
TCCTTTATCGCAATGATGGCATTTGTAGGTGCCACCTTCCTTTTCTACTGTCCTTTTGATGAAGTGACAG
ATAGCTGGGCAATGGAATCCGAGGAGGTTTCCCGATATTACCCTTTGTTGAAAAGTCTCAATAGCCCTTT
GGTCTTCTGAGACTGTATCTTTGATATTCTTGGAGTAGACGAGAGTGTCGTGCTCCACCATGTTGGCAAG
CTGCTCTAGCCAATACGCAAACCGAATTCAGAAATAAATTCAGCCTAATTCGGCGTTAATTCAGTACATT
AAAAACGTCCGCAATGTGTTATTAAGTTGTCTAAGCGTCAATTTGTTTACACCACAATATATCCTGCCAC
CAGCCAGCCAACAGCTCCCCGACCGGCAGCTCGGCACAAAATCACCACTCGATACAGGCAGCCCATCAGT
CCGGGACGGCGTCAGCGGGAGAGCCGTTGTAAGGCGGCAGACTTTGCTCATGTTACCGATGCTATTCGGA
AGAACGGCAACTAAGCTGCCGGGTTTGAAACACGGATGATCTCGCGGAGGGTAGCATGTTGATTGTAACG
ATGACAGAGCGTTGCTGCCTGTGATCAATTCGGGCACGAACCCAGTGGACATAAGCCTGTTCGGTTCGTA
AGCTGTAATGCAAGTAGCGTATGCGCTCACGCAACTGGTCCAGAACCTTGACCGAACGCAGCGGTGGTAA
CGGCGCAGTGGCGGTTTTCATGGCTTGTTATGACTGTTTTTTTGGGGTACAGTCTATGCCTCGGGCATCC
AAGCAGCAAGCGCGTTACGCCGTGGGTCGATGTTTGATGTTATGGAGCAGCAACGATGTTACGCAGCAGG
GCAGTCGCCCTAAAACAAAGTTAAACATCATGGGGGAAGCGGTGATCGCCGAAGTATCGACTCAACTATC
AGAGGTAGTTGGCGTCATCGAGCGCCATCTCGAACCGACGTTGCTGGCCGTACATTTGTACGGCTCCGCA
GTGGATGGCGGCCTGAAGCCACACAGTGATATTGATTTGCTGGTTACGGTGACCGTAAGGCTTGATGAAA
CAACGCGGCGAGCTTTGATCAACGACCTTTTGGAAACTTCGGCTTCCCCTGGAGAGAGCGAGATTCTCCG
CGCTGTAGAAGTCACCATTGTTGTGCACGACGACATCATTCCGTGGCGTTATCCAGCTAAGCGCGAACTG
CAATTTGGAGAATGGCAGCGCAATGACATTCTTGCAGGTATCTTCGAGCCAGCCACGATCGACATTGATC
TGGCTATCTTGCTGACAAAAGCAAGAGAACATAGCGTTGCCTTGGTAGGTCCAGCGGCGGAGGAACTCTT
TGATCCGGTTCCTGAACAGGATCTATTTGAGGCGCTAAATGAAACCTTAACGCTATGGAACTCGCCGCCC
GACTGGGCTGGCGATGAGCGAAATGTAGTGCTTACGTTGTCCCGCATTTGGTACAGCGCAGTAACCGGCA
AAATCGCGCCGAAGGATGTCGCTGCCGACTGGGCAATGGAGCGCCTGCCGGCCCAGTATCAGCCCGTCAT
ACTTGAAGCTAGACAGGCTTATCTTGGACAAGAAGAAGATCGCTTGGCCTCGCGCGCAGATCAGTTGGAA
GAATTTGTCCACTACGTGAAAGGCGAGATCACCAAGGTAGTCGGCAAATAATGTCTAGCTAGAAATTCGT
TCAAGCCGACGCCGCTTCGCGGCGCGGCTTAACTCAAGCGTTAGATGCACTAAGCACATAATTGCTCACA
GCCAAACTATCAGGTCAAGTCTGCTTTTATTATTTTTAAGCGTGCATAATAAGCCCTACACAAATTGGGA
GATATATCATGCATGACCAAAATCCCTTAACGTGAGTTTTCGTTCCACTGAGCGTCAGACCCCGTAGAAA
AGATCAAAGGATCTTCTTGAGATCCTTTTTTTCTGCGCGTAATCTGCTGCTTGCAAACAAAAAAACCACC
GCTACCAGCGGTGGTTTGTTTGCCGGATCAAGAGCTACCAACTCTTTTTCCGAAGGTAACTGGCTTCAGC
AGAGCGCAGATACCAAATACTGTCCTTCTAGTGTAGCCGTAGTTAGGCCACCACTTCAAGAACTCTGTAG
CACCGCCTACATACCTCGCTCTGCTAATCCTGTTACCAGTGGCTGCTGCCAGTGGCGATAAGTCGTGTCT
TACCGGGTTGGACTCAAGACGATAGTTACCGGATAAGGCGCAGCGGTCGGGCTGAACGGGGGGTTCGTGC
ACACAGCCCAGCTTGGAGCGAACGACCTACACCGAACTGAGATACCTACAGCGTGAGCTATGAGAAAGCG
CCACGCTTCCCGAAGGGAGAAAGGCGGACAGGTATCCGGTAAGCGGCAGGGTCGGAACAGGAGAGCGCAC
GAGGGAGCTTCCAGGGGGAAACGCCTGGTATCTTTATAGTCCTGTCGGGTTTCGCCACCTCTGACTTGAG
CGTCGATTTTTGTGATGCTCGTCAGGGGGGCGGAGCCTATGGAAAAACGCCAGCAACGCGGCCTTTTTAC
GGTTCCTGGCCTTTTGCTGGCCTTTTGCTCACATGTTCTTTCCTGCGTTATCCCCTGATTCTGTGGATAA
CCGTATTACCGCCTTTGAGTGAGCTGATACCGCTCGCCGCAGCCGAACGACCGAGCGCAGCGAGTCAGTG
AGCGAGGAAGCGGAAGAGCGCCTGATGCGGTATTTTCTCCTTACGCATCTGTGCGGTATTTCACACCGCA
TATGGTGCACTCTCAGTACAATCTGCTCTGATGCCGCATAGTTAAGCCAGTATACACTCCGCTATCGCTA
CGTGACTGGGTCATGGCTGCGCCCCGACACCCGCCAACACCCGCTGACGCGCCCTGACGGGCTTGTCTGC
TCCCGGCATCCGCTTACAGACAAGCTGTGACCGTCTCCGGGAGCTGCATGTGTCAGAGGTTTTCACCGTC
ATCACCGAAACGCGCGAGGCAGGGTGCCTTGATGTGGGCGCCGGCGGTCGAGTGGCGACGGCGCGGCTTG
TCCGCGCCCTGGTAGATTGCCTGGCCGTAGGCCAGCCATTTTTGAGCGGCCAGCGGCCGCGATAGGCCGA
CGCGAAGCGGCGGGGCGTAGGGAGCGCAGCGACCGAAGGGTAGGCGCTTTTTGCAGCTCTTCGGCTGTGC
GCTGGCCAGACAGTTATGCACAGGCCAGGCGGGTTTTAAGAGTTTTAATAAGTTTTAAAGAGTTTTAGGC
GGAAAAATCGCCTTTTTTCTCTTTTATATCAGTCACTTACATGTGTGACCGGTTCCCAATGTACGGCTTT
GGGTTCCCAATGTACGGGTTCCGGTTCCCAATGTACGGCTTTGGGTTCCCAATGTACGTGCTATCCACAG
GAAAGAGACCTTTTCGACCTTTTTCCCCTGCTAGGGCAATTTGCCCTAGCATCTGCTCCGTACATTAGGA
ACCGGCGGATGCTTCGCCCTCGATCAGGTTGCGGTAGCGCATGACTAGGATCGGGCCAGCCTGCCCCGCC
TCCTCCTTCAAATCGTACTCCGGCAGGTCATTTGACCCGATCAGCTTGCGCACGGTGAAACAGAACTTCT
TGAACTCTCCGGCGCTGCCACTGCGTTCGTAGATCGTCTTGAACAACCATCTGGCTTCTGCCTTGCCTGC
GGCGCGGCGTGCCAGGCGGTAGAGAAAACGGCCGATGCCGGGATCGATCAAAAAGTAATCGGGGTGAACC
GTCAGCACGTCCGGGTTCTTGCCTTCTGTGATCTCGCGGTACATCCAATCAGCTAGCTCGATCTCGATGT
ACTCCGGCCGCCCGGTTTCGCTCTTTACGATCTTGTAGCGGCTAATCAAGGCTTCACCCTCGGATACCGT
CACCAGGCGGCCGTTCTTGGCCTTCTTCGTACGCTGCATGGCAACGTGCGTGGTGTTTAACCGAATGCAG
GTTTCTACCAGGTCGTCTTTCTGCTTTCCGCCATCGGCTCGCCGGCAGAACTTGAGTACGTCCGCAACGT
GTGGACGGAACACGCGGCCGGGCTTGTCTCCCTTCCCTTCCCGGTATCGGTTCATGGATTCGGTTAGATG
GGAAACCGCCATCAGTACCAGGTCGTAATCCCACACACTGGCCATGCCGGCCGGCCCTGCGGAAACCTCT
ACGTGCCCGTCTGGAAGCTCGTAGCGGATCACCTCGCCAGCTCGTCGGTCACGCTTCGACAGACGGAAAA
CGGCCACGTCCATGATGCTGCGACTATCGCGGGTGCCCACGTCATAGAGCATCGGAACGAAAAAATCTGG
TTGCTCGTCGCCCTTGGGCGGCTTCCTAATCGACGGCGCACCGGCTGCCGGCGGTTGCCGGGATTCTTTG
CGGATTCGATCAGCGGCCGCTTGCCACGATTCACCGGGGCGTGCTTCTGCCTCGATGCGTTGCCGCTGGG
CGGCCTGCGCGGCCTTCAACTTCTCCACCAGGTCATCACCCAGCGCCGCGCCGATTTGTACCGGGCCGGA
TGGTTTGCGACCGCTCACGCCGATTCCTCGGGCTTGGGGGTTCCAGTGCCATTGCAGGGCCGGCAGACAA
CCCAGCCGCTTACGCCTGGCCAACCGCCCGTTCCTCCACACATGGGGCATTCCACGGCGTCGGTGCCTGG
TTGTTCTTGATTTTCCATGCCGCCTCCTTTAGCCGCTAAAATTCATCTACTCATTTATTCATTTGCTCAT
TTACTCTGGTAGCTGCGCGATGTATTCAGATAGCAGCTCGGTAATGGTCTTGCCTTGGCGTACCGCGTAC
ATCTTCAGCTTGGTGTGATCCTCCGCCGGCAACTGAAAGTTGACCCGCTTCATGGCTGGCGTGTCTGCCA
GGCTGGCCAACGTTGCAGCCTTGCTGCTGCGTGCGCTCGGACGGCCGGCACTTAGCGTGTTTGTGCTTTT
GCTCATTTTCTCTTTACCTCATTAACTCAAATGAGTTTTGATTTAATTTCAGCGGCCAGCGCCTGGACCT
CGCGGGCAGCGTCGCCCTCGGGTTCTGATTCAAGAACGGTTGTGCCGGCGGCGGCAGTGCCTGGGTAGCT
CACGCGCTGCGTGATACGGGACTCAAGAATGGGCAGCTCGTACCCGGCCAGCGCCTCGGCAACCTCACCG
CCGATGCGCGTGCCTTTGATCGCCCGCGACACGACAAAGGCCGCTTGTAGCCTTCCATCCGTGACCTCAA
TGCGCTGCTTAACCAGCTCCACCAGGTCGGCGGTGGCCCATATGTCGTAAGGGCTTGGCTGCACCGGAAT
CAGCACGAAGTCGGCTGCCTTGATCGCGGACACAGCCAAGTCCGCCGCCTGGGGCGCTCCGTCGATCACT
ACGAAGTCGCGCCGGCCGATGGCCTTCACGTCGCGGTCAATCGTCGGGCGGTCGATGCCGACAACGGTTA
GCGGTTGATCTTCCCGCACGGCCGCCCAATCGCGGGCACTGCCCTGGGGATCGGAATCGACTAACAGAAC
ATCGGCCCCGGCGAGTTGCAGGGCGCGGGCTAGATGGGTTGCGATGGTCGTCTTGCCTGACCCGCCTTTC
TGGTTAAGTACAGCGATAACCTTCATGCGTTCCCCTTGCGTATTTGTTTATTTACTCATCGCATCATATA
CGCAGCGACCGCATGACGCAAGCTGTTTTACTCAAATACACATCACCTTTTTAGACGGCGGCGCTCGGTT
TCTTCAGCGGCCAAGCTGGCCGGCCAGGCCGCCAGCTTGGCATCAGACAAACCGGCCAGGATTTCATGCA
GCCGCACGGTTGAGACGTGCGCGGGCGGCTCGAACACGTACCCGGCCGCGATCATCTCCGCCTCGATCTC
TTCGGTAATGAAAAACGGTTCGTCCTGGCCGTCCTGGTGCGGTTTCATGCTTGTTCCTCTTGGCGTTCAT
TCTCGGCGGCCGCCAGGGCGTCGGCCTCGGTCAATGCGTCCTCACGGAAGGCACCGCGCCGCCTGGCCTC
GGTGGGCGTCACTTCCTCGCTGCGCTCAAGTGCGCGGTACAGGGTCGAGCGATGCACGCCAAGCAGTGCA
GCCGCCTCTTTCACGGTGCGGCCTTCCTGGTCGATCAGCTCGCGGGCGTGCGCGATCTGTGCCGGGGTGA
GGGTAGGGCGGGGGCCAAACTTCACGCCTCGGGCCTTGGCGGCCTCGCGCCCGCTCCGGGTGCGGTCGAT
GATTAGGGAACGCTCGAACTCGGCAATGCCGGCGAACACGGTCAACACCATGCGGCCGGCCGGCGTGGTG
GTGTCGGCCCACGGCTCTGCCAGGCTACGCAGGCCCGCGCCGGCCTCCTGGATGCGCTCGGCAATGTCCA
GTAGGTCGCGGGTGCTGCGGGCCAGGCGGTCTAGCCTGGTCACTGTCACAACGTCGCCAGGGCGTAGGTG
GTCAAGCATCCTGGCCAGCTCCGGGCGGTCGCGCCTGGTGCCGGTGATCTTCTCGGAAAACAGCTTGGTG
CAGCCGGCCGCGTGCAGTTCGGCCCGTTGGTTGGTCAAGTCCTGGTCGTCGGTGCTGACGCGGGCATAGC
CCAGCAGGCCAGCGGCGGCGCTCTTGTTCATGGCGTAATGTCTCCGGTTCTAGTCGCAAGTATTCTACTT
TATGCGACTAAAACACGCGACAAGAAAACGCCAGGAAAAGGGCAGGGCGGCAGCCTGTCGCGTAACTTAG
GACTTGTGCGACATGTCGTTTTCAGAAGACGGCTGCACTGAACGTCAGAAGCCGACTGCACTATAGCAGC
GGAGGGGTTGGATCAAAGTACTTTGATCCCGAGGGGAACCCTGTGGTTGGCATGCACATACAAATGGACG
AACGGATAAACCT
Features (pLannotate 1.2.2; 32 found; start..end, strand, type, name):
     54..78      -  misc_feature   RB T-DNA repeat: right border repeat from nopaline C58 T-DNA
    144..298     -  CDS            lacZα (fragment): LacZα fragment of β-galactosidase; lacZ fragment
    301..321     -  misc_feature   MCS (fragment): pUC18/19 multiple cloning site
    812..1153    +  promoter       CaMV 35S promoter: strong constitutive promoter from cauliflower mosaic virus
   1179..1303    +  protein_bind   attR1: mutant version of attR; recombination site for the Gateway® LR reaction LR Clonase™
   1340..1370    +  promoter       lac UV5 promoter: E. coli lac promoter with an "up" mutation
   1394..1423    +  promoter       cat promoter (fragment): promoter of the E. coli cat gene encoding chloramphenicol acetyltransferase
   1424..2083    +  CDS            CmR: chloramphenicol acetyltransferase; cat; confers resistance to chloramphenicol
   2262..2420    +  CDS            ccdA (fragment): CCDA_ECO57 - Also known as H, letA. Experimental evidence at protein level: Swiss-Prot protein existence level 1. Antitoxin component of a type II toxin-antitoxin (TA) system which inhibits the post-segregational killing (PSK) of plasmid-free cells, also referred to as a plasmid addiction system. Binds to and blocks the activity of CcdB; will also remove bound CcdB protein from the CcdB-GyrA complex by forming a CcdA-CcdB complex, a process termed rejuvenation. Functions as a transcriptional corepressor for the ccdAB operon, repression also requires CcdB (By similarity). From Escherichia coli
   2425..2730    +  CDS            ccdB: CcdB, a bacterial toxin that poisons DNA gyrase; ccdB; Plasmids containing the ccdB gene cannot be propagated in standard E. coli strains.
   2771..2895    -  protein_bind   attR2: mutant version of attR; recombination site for the Gateway® LR reaction LR Clonase™
   2927..3643    +  CDS            Citrine: Citrine is a basic (constitutively fluorescent) yellow fluorescent protein published in 2001, derived from Aequorea victoria. It has moderate acid sensitivity.
   3665..4381    +  CDS            Citrine: Citrine is a basic (constitutively fluorescent) yellow fluorescent protein published in 2001, derived from Aequorea victoria. It has moderate acid sensitivity.
   4403..5119    +  CDS            Citrine: Citrine is a basic (constitutively fluorescent) yellow fluorescent protein published in 2001, derived from Aequorea victoria. It has moderate acid sensitivity.
   5144..5396    +  terminator     NOS terminator: nopaline synthase terminator and poly(A) signal
   5452..5474    -  protein_bind   lac operator (fragment): The lac repressor binds to the lac operator to inhibit transcription in E. coli. This inhibition can be relieved by adding lactose or isopropyl-β-D-thiogalactopyranoside (IPTG). lac repressor encoded by lacI
   5478..5508    -  promoter       lac promoter: promoter for the E. coli lac operon
   5523..5544    -  protein_bind   CAP binding site: CAP binding activates transcription in the presence of cAMP. E. coli catabolite activator protein
   5629..5801    -  polyA_signal   CaMV poly(A) signal: cauliflower mosaic virus polyadenylation signal
   5858..6387    -  CDS            GmR (fragment): gentamycin acetyltransferase; aacC1; confers resistance to gentamycin
   6454..7130    -  promoter       CaMV 35S promoter (enhanced): cauliflower mosaic virus 35S promoter with a duplicated enhancer region
   7325..7349    -  misc_feature   LB T-DNA repeat: left border repeat from nopaline C58 T-DNA
   7608..7631    +  promoter       Pc promoter (fragment): intI1 (promoter lies within the coding sequence); class 1 integron promoter
   7807..7863    +  CDS            GmR (fragment): gentamycin acetyltransferase; aacC1; confers resistance to gentamycin
   7874..8661    +  CDS            SmR (fragment): aminoglycoside adenylyltransferase (Murphy, 1985); aadA; confers resistance to spectinomycin and streptomycin
   8907..9495    +  rep_origin     ori: high-copy-number ColE1/pMB1/pBR322/pUC origin of replication
   9681..9821    -  misc_feature   bom: basis of mobility region from pBR322
   9923..9962    -  CDS            rop (fragment): Rop protein, which maintains plasmids at low copy number; rop
  10165..10359   -  rep_origin     pVS1 oriV: origin of replication for the Pseudomonas plasmid pVS1 (Heeb et al., 2000)
  10425..11498   -  CDS            pVS1 RepA: replication protein from the Pseudomonas plasmid pVS1 (Heeb et al., 2000)
  11927..12556   -  CDS            pVS1 StaA: stability protein from the Pseudomonas plasmid pVS1 (Heeb et al., 2000)
  13116..13517   -  CDS            Y4CG_SINFN (fragment): Protein inferred from homology: Swiss-Prot protein existence level 3. From Sinorhizobium fredii (strain NBRC 101917 / NGR234).
