[The description below was written by a language model from this plasmid's Addgene catalogue record and pLannotate feature annotations shown in this document.]
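Description:
pMpGWB225 is an empty Gateway destination binary vector for Agrobacterium-mediated plant transformation, built on the pMpGWB200 backbone and designed mainly for the liverwort Marchantia polymorpha, though it is described as usable in other plants. The annotated sequence is about 13.8 kb. Outside the T-DNA it carries a ColE1/pMB1-type origin with a bom site for high-copy replication in E. coli. The pVS1 oriV, RepA and StaA functions provide replication and stable maintenance in Agrobacterium. An aadA gene confers bacterial spectinomycin resistance. Because the unrecombined Gateway cassette contains the gyrase toxin gene ccdB together with a chloramphenicol resistance gene, the empty vector is maintained under chloramphenicol plus spectinomycin in a ccdB-tolerant strain (DB3.1).

Between the nopaline-type right and left T-DNA borders there are two plant expression units. The first consists of a CaMV 35S promoter, the attR1–CmR–ccdB–attR2 cassette, three tandem copies of the yellow fluorescent protein Citrine, and a NOS terminator. An LR reaction with an entry clone replaces the CmR/ccdB segment with the gene of interest. If the insert is in frame and lacks a stop codon, it is then constitutively expressed as a C-terminal 3xCitrine fusion. The tripled fluorophore would be expected to give a brighter signal and a larger fusion protein than a single copy, although the record does not state why this design was chosen. The second unit, in the opposite orientation near the left border, is a gentamicin acetyltransferase gene driven by an enhanced 35S promoter with a CaMV poly(A) signal, and it allows gentamicin selection of transformed plants. Remnants of a lacZα/MCS region are also annotated. The vector belongs to a series offering four different plant selection markers, and it suits localisation or overexpression studies with fluorescently tagged proteins.
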