Addgene plasmid #68616: pMpGWB225
Purpose: (Empty Backbone) Gateway binary vector designed for transgenic research with Marchantia polymorpha as well as other plants
Depositing lab: Takayuki Kohchi. Depositing organization: Kyoto University, Graduate School of Biostudies. Publication: Development of Gateway Binary Vector Series with Four Different Selection Markers for the Liverwort Marchantia polymorpha. Ishizaki K, Nishihama R, Ueda M, Inoue K, Ishida S, Nishimura Y, Shikanai T, Kohchi T. PLoS One. 2015 Sep 25;10(9):e0138876. doi: 10.1371/journal.pone.0138876. eCollection 2015. PONE-D-15-25288 PubMed 26406247.
Backbone
  Vector backbone: pMpGWB200
  Backbone manufacturer: Kohchi Lab., Kyoto University
  Backbone size (bp): 9021
  Modifications to backbone: CaMV 35S promoter and coding sequence for triple repeats of Citrine (3xCitrine) are cloned upstream and downstream of the Gateway cassette, respectively.
  Vector type: Plant Expression
  Promoter: Cauliflower mosaic virus 35S promoter
  Selectable markers: Gentamicin
  Tag / fusion protein: Triple repeats of Citrine (3xCitrine) (C terminal on insert)
Growth in bacteria
  Bacterial resistance: Chloramphenicol and Spectinomycin, 25 & 50 μg/mL
  Growth temperature: 37°C
  Growth strain: DB3.1
  Copy number: High Copy
Gene/Insert
  Cloning method: Gateway Cloning
Resource information
  A portion of this plasmid was derived from a plasmid made by: The Gateway cassette was provided by Tsuyoshi Nakagawa at Shimane University, Japan.
Terms and licenses: Academic/Nonprofit Terms; Industry Terms: Not Available to Industry
How to cite: pMpGWB225 was a gift from Takayuki Kohchi (Addgene plasmid # 68616 ; http://n2t.net/addgene:68616 ; RRID:Addgene_68616)
