>Addgene plasmid #68616 | pMpGWB225 | addgene partial sequence | sequence record 128826 | CAT-R 5'-GCAACTGACTGAAATGCCTC-3'
GTGATTTTTTTCTCCATTTTAGCTTCCTTAGCTCCTGAAAATCTCGACGGATCCTAACTCAAAATCCACA
CATTATACGAGCCGGAAGCATAAAGTGTAAAGCCTGGGGTGCCTAATGCGGCCCCTCGAGGGGCCGCCAT
AGTGACTGGATATGTTGTGTTTTACAGTATTATGTAGTCTGTTTTTTATGCAAAATCTAATTTAATATAT
TGATATTTATATCATTTTACGTTTCTCGTTCANCTTTTTTGTAC
