>Addgene plasmid #68616 | pMpGWB225 | addgene partial sequence | sequence record 128827 | ccdB-Fwd 5'-GCATGATGACCACCGATATG-3'
GGGAATATAAATGTCAGGCTCCCTTATACACAGCCAGTCTGCAGGTCGACCATAGTGACTGGATATGTTG
TGTTTTACAGTATTATGTANTCTGTTTTTTATGCAAAATCTAATTTAATATATTGATATTTATATCATTT
TACGTTTCTCGTTCAGCTTTCTTGTACAAAGTGGTTGATAACA
