>Addgene plasmid #68616 | pMpGWB225 | addgene partial sequence | sequence record 129872 | NOSterm-R 5'-attgccaaatgtttgaacga-3'
CTCTAGAGTCGACCTGCAGGCATGCAAGCTTACTTGTACAGCTCGTCCATGCCGAGAGTGATCCCGGCGG
CGGTCACGAACTCCAGCAGGACCATGTGATCGCGCTTCTCGTTGGGGTCTTTGCTCAGGGCGGACTGGTA
GCTCAGGTAGTGGTTGTCGGGCAGCAGCACGGGGCCGTCGCCGATGGGGGTGTTCTGCTGGTAGTGGTCG
GCGAGCTGCACGCTGCCGTCCTCGATGTTGTGGCGGATCTTGAAGTTCACCTTGATGCCGTTCTTCTGCT
TGTCGGCCATGATATAGACGTTGTGGCTGTTGTAGTTGTACTCCAGCTTGTGCCCCAGGATGTTGCCGTC
CTCCTTGAAGTCGATGCCCTTCAGCTCGATGCGGTTCACCAGGGTGTCGCCCTCGAACTTCACCTCGGCG
CGGGTCTTGTAGTTGCCGTCGTCCTTGAAGAAGATGGTGCGCTCCTGGACGTAGCCTTCGGGCATGGCGG
ACTTGAAGAAGTCGTGCTGCTTCATGTGGTCGGGGTAGCGGGCGAAGCACATCAGGCCGTAGCCGAAGGT
GGTCACGAGGGTGGGCCAGGGCACGGGCAGCTTGCCGGTGGTGCAGATGAACTTCAGGGTCAGCTTGCCG
TAGGTGGCATCGCCCTCGCCCTCGCCGGACACGCTGAACTTGTGGCCGTTTACGTCGCCGTCCAGCTCGA
CCAGGATGGGCACCACCCCGGTGAACAGCTCCTCGCCCTTGCTCACCATGCTCCCACCGGAGCCTCCAGC
CTTGTACAGCTCGTCCATGCCGAGAGTGATCCCGGCGGCGGTCACGAACTCCAGC
